Addgene plasmid #166934: pG-03
Purpose: Target AD1.A6 part (G)
Depositing lab: Thomas Gorochowski. Depositing organization: University of Bristol. Publication: Harnessing the central dogma for stringent multi-level control of gene expression. Greco FV, Pandi A, Erb TJ, Grierson CS, Gorochowski TE. Nat Commun. 2021 Mar 19;12(1):1738. doi: 10.1038/s41467-021-21995-7. PubMed 33741937.
Backbone
  Vector backbone: pMA
  Backbone manufacturer: GeneArt - Thermo Fisher
  Backbone size w/o insert (bp): 2456
  Total vector size (bp): 2606
  Vector type: Synthetic Biology
Growth in bacteria
  Bacterial resistance: Ampicillin, 100 μg/mL
  Growth temperature: 37°C
  Growth strain: DH5alpha
  Copy number: High Copy
Gene/Insert
  Gene/Insert name: Star sense AD1.S6 - Block G- Flanked by BsaI sites
  Species: Synthetic
  Insert size (bp): 145
  Cloning method: Unknown
  Sequencing primers: 5′ TTGTAAAACGACGGCCAG; 3′ CATGGTCATAGCTGTTTCC
Terms and licenses: Academic/Nonprofit Terms; Industry Terms: Not Available to Industry
How to cite: pG-03 was a gift from Thomas Gorochowski (Addgene plasmid # 166934 ; http://n2t.net/addgene:166934 ; RRID:Addgene_166934)
