[The description below was written by a language model from this plasmid's Addgene catalogue record and pLannotate feature annotations shown in this document.]
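Description:
pG-03 is a small synthetic-biology part plasmid built on the GeneArt pMA cloning backbone and maintained in E. coli. It replicates from a high-copy ColE1/pUC-type origin and is selected with ampicillin through a β-lactamase gene driven by its native bla promoter. The remaining annotated features are a T7 promoter and short fragments of an M13 origin, lacZα, lacI and an RSF origin. The fragments look like backbone remnants or partial sequence matches rather than functional elements. No complete expression cassette for a protein is annotated.

The payload is a synthetic insert of about 145 bp, described as the STAR sense (target) element and designated "Block G". The catalogue is slightly inconsistent on the name: the purpose field calls it target AD1.A6, while the insert field calls it AD1.S6. STARs are small transcription activating RNAs. The target sequence sits upstream of a gene and normally folds into a terminator, and this is relieved when the cognate STAR RNA binds, allowing transcription to proceed. The insert is flanked by BsaI sites, so it can be released by this type IIS enzyme and joined in a defined order with other blocks by Golden Gate-style assembly. The feature table does not annotate the insert itself, which presumably lies in the unannotated stretch downstream of the T7 promoter.

The plasmid serves as a storage and donor vector for one modular part of a toolkit for building gene circuits that regulate expression stringently at multiple levels. The sequenced record (2,524 nt) is somewhat shorter than the listed total size of 2,606 bp, and the record does not explain the difference.
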