Features (pLannotate 1.2.2; 8 found; start..end, strand, type, name):
     42..630     -  rep_origin     ori: high-copy-number ColE1/pMB1/pBR322/pUC origin of replication
    801..1661    -  CDS            AmpR: β-lactamase; bla; confers resistance to ampicillin, carbenicillin, and related antibiotics
   1662..1766    -  promoter       AmpR promoter: bla
   1792..1923    -  rep_origin     M13 ori (fragment): M13 bacteriophage origin of replication; arrow indicates direction of (+) strand synthesis
   1944..2100    -  CDS            lacZα (fragment): LacZα fragment of β-galactosidase; lacZ fragment
   2109..2127    +  promoter       T7 promoter: promoter for bacteriophage T7 RNA polymerase
   2364..2411    -  CDS            lacI (fragment): lac repressor; lacI; The lac repressor binds to the lac operator to inhibit transcription in E. coli. This inhibition can be relieved by adding lactose or isopropyl-β-D-thiogalactopyranoside (IPTG).
   2448..2488    -  rep_origin     RSF ori (fragment): Plasmids containing the RSF 1030 origin of replication can be propagated in E. coli cells that contain additional plasmids with compatible origins.
>Addgene plasmid #166934 | pG-03 | addgene full sequence | sequence record 333654 | Addgene NGS Result
CAAAAGGCCAGGAACCGTAAAAAGGCCGCGTTGCTGGCGTTTTTCCATAGGCTCCGCCCCCCTGACGAGC
ATCACAAAAATCGACGCTCAAGTCAGAGGTGGCGAAACCCGACAGGACTATAAAGATACCAGGCGTTTCC
CCCTGGAAGCTCCCTCGTGCGCTCTCCTGTTCCGACCCTGCCGCTTACCGGATACCTGTCCGCCTTTCTC
CCTTCGGGAAGCGTGGCGCTTTCTCATAGCTCACGCTGTAGGTATCTCAGTTCGGTGTAGGTCGTTCGCT
CCAAGCTGGGCTGTGTGCACGAACCCCCCGTTCAGCCCGACCGCTGCGCCTTATCCGGTAACTATCGTCT
TGAGTCCAACCCGGTAAGACACGACTTATCGCCACTGGCAGCAGCCACTGGTAACAGGATTAGCAGAGCG
AGGTATGTAGGCGGTGCTACAGAGTTCTTGAAGTGGTGGCCTAACTACGGCTACACTAGAAGAACAGTAT
TTGGTATCTGCGCTCTGCTGAAGCCAGTTACCTTCGGAAAAAGAGTTGGTAGCTCTTGATCCGGCAAACA
AACCACCGCTGGTAGCGGTGGTTTTTTTGTTTGCAAGCAGCAGATTACGCGCAGAAAAAAAGGATCTCAA
GAAGATCCTTTGATCTTTTCTACGGGGTCTGACGCTCAGTGGAACGAAAACTCACGTTAAGGGATTTTGG
TCATGAGATTATCAAAAAGGATCTTCACCTAGATCCTTTTAAATTAAAAATGAAGTTTTAAATCAATCTA
AAGTATATATGAGTAAACTTGGTCTGACAGTTACCAATGCTTAATCAGTGAGGCACCTATCTCAGCGATC
TGTCTATTTCGTTCATCCATAGTTGCCTGACTCCCCGTCGTGTAGATAACTACGATACGGGAGGGCTTAC
CATCTGGCCCCAGTGCTGCAATGATACCGCGAGAACCACGCTCACCGGCTCCAGATTTATCAGCAATAAA
CCAGCCAGCCGGAAGGGCCGAGCGCAGAAGTGGTCCTGCAACTTTATCCGCCTCCATCCAGTCTATTAAT
TGTTGCCGGGAAGCTAGAGTAAGTAGTTCGCCAGTTAATAGTTTGCGCAACGTTGTTGCCATTGCTACAG
GCATCGTGGTGTCACGCTCGTCGTTTGGTATGGCTTCATTCAGCTCCGGTTCCCAACGATCAAGGCGAGT
TACATGATCCCCCATGTTGTGCAAAAAAGCGGTTAGCTCCTTCGGTCCTCCGATCGTTGTCAGAAGTAAG
TTGGCCGCAGTGTTATCACTCATGGTTATGGCAGCACTGCATAATTCTCTTACTGTCATGCCATCCGTAA
GATGCTTTTCTGTGACTGGTGAGTACTCAACCAAGTCATTCTGAGAATAGTGTATGCGGCGACCGAGTTG
CTCTTGCCCGGCGTCAATACGGGATAATACCGCGCCACATAGCAGAACTTTAAAAGTGCTCATCATTGGA
AAACGTTCTTCGGGGCGAAAACTCTCAAGGATCTTACCGCTGTTGAGATCCAGTTCGATGTAACCCACTC
GTGCACCCAACTGATCTTCAGCATCTTTTACTTTCACCAGCGTTTCTGGGTGAGCAAAAACAGGAAGGCA
AAATGCCGCAAAAAAGGGAATAAGGGCGACACGGAAATGTTGAATACTCATACTCTTCCTTTTTCAATAT
TATTGAAGCATTTATCAGGGTTATTGTCTCATGAGCGGATACATATTTGAATGTATTTAGAAAAATAAAC
AAATAGGGGTTCCGCGCACATTTCCCCGAAAAGTGCCACCTAAATTGTAAGCGTTAATATTTTGTTAAAA
TTCGCGTTAAATTTTTGTTAAATCAGCTCATTTTTTAACCAATAGGCCGAAATCGGCAAAATCCCTTATA
AATCAAAAGAATAGACCGAGATAGGGTTGAGTGGCCGCTACAGGGCGCTCCCATTCGCCATTCAGGCTGC
GCAACTGTTGGGAAGGGCGTTTCGGTGCGGGCCTCTTCGCTATTACGCCAGCTGGCGAAAGGGGGATGTG
CTGCAAGGCGATTAAGTTGGGTAACGCCAGGGTTTTCCCAGTCACGACGTTGTAAAACGACGGCCAGTGA
GCGCGACGTAATACGACTCACTATAGGGCGAATTGGCGGAAGGCCGTCAAGGCCACGTGTCTTGTCCAGA
GCTCGGTCTCACATCAGATCCTTCCTCCTAGATCCAAAAAAAAAGCGGGGAATATATACATGAACTGTAT
ACATTCCCCGCTGCTCCAACATTTATACAACTAATTAAAACAATTCACTGTAAAAACTTTTCCTAGACTA
CTTGAGACCAGTAAGGTACCTGGAGCACAAGACTGGCCTCATGGGCCTTCCGCTCACTGCCCGCTTTCCA
GTCGGGAAACCTGTCGTGCCAGCTGCATTAACATGGTCATAGCTGTTTCCTTGCGTATTGGGCGCTCTCC
GCTTCCTCGCTCACTGACTCGCTGCGCTCGGTCGTTCGGGTAAAGCCTGGGGTGCCTAATGAGCAAAAGG
CCAG
