>Addgene plasmid #166934 | pG-03 | depositor partial sequence | sequence record 324740 | pG-03 sequence 145 bps
GGTCTCACATCAGATCCTTCCTCCTAGATCCAAAAAAAAAGCGGGGAATATATACATGAACTGTATACAT
TCCCCGCTGCTCCAACATTTATACAACTAATTAAAACAATTCACTGTAAAAACTTTTCCTAGACTACTTG
AGACC
